Addgene plasmid #115832: pscALPS-SIV-SUN-K08 vpr
Purpose: Encodes codon optimized 3xFLAG-SIVSUN Vpr (FR751162) and puromycin resistance protein
Depositing lab: Jeremy Luban. Depositing organization: University of Massachusetts, Worcester. Publication: Primate immunodeficiency virus proteins Vpx and Vpr counteract transcriptional repression of proviruses by the HUSH complex. Yurkovetskiy L, Guney MH, Kim K, Goh SL, McCauley S, Dauphin A, Diehl WE, Luban J. Nat Microbiol. 2018 Dec;3(12):1354-1361. doi: 10.1038/s41564-018-0256-x. Epub 2018 Oct 8. PubMed 30297740.
Backbone
  Vector backbone: pscALPS Puro
  Vector type: Lentiviral
  Selectable markers: Puromycin
Growth in bacteria
  Bacterial resistance: Ampicillin, 100 μg/mL
  Growth temperature: 30°C
  Growth strain: NEB Stable
  Copy number: High Copy
Gene/Insert
  Gene/Insert name: SIVSUN Vpr (FR751162)
  Promoter: SFFV
  Tag / fusion protein: 3x-FLAG (N terminal on insert)
  Cloning method: Restriction Enzyme; 5′ cloning site XbaI (unknown if destroyed); 3′ cloning site EcoRI (unknown if destroyed)
Terms and licenses: Academic/Nonprofit Terms; Industry Terms: Not Available to Industry
Depositor comments: PuroR . Please visit https://www.biorxiv.org/content/early/2018/04/03/293001 for bioRxiv preprint.
How to cite: pscALPS-SIV-SUN-K08 vpr was a gift from Jeremy Luban (Addgene plasmid # 115832 ; http://n2t.net/addgene:115832 ; RRID:Addgene_115832)
