[The description below was written by a language model from this plasmid's Addgene catalogue record and pLannotate feature annotations shown in this document.]
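Description:
pscALPS-SIV-SUN-K08 vpr is an HIV-1-based lentiviral transfer vector built on the pscALPS Puro backbone for stable expression of a primate lentiviral accessory protein in mammalian cells. In bacteria it is maintained through a high-copy ColE1/pUC-type origin and an ampicillin resistance gene. The viral genome is transcribed from a CMV enhancer/promoter placed upstream of a truncated HIV-1 5' LTR. It carries the usual cis-acting elements for packaging and transduction: the Ψ packaging signal with an adjoining gag fragment, the Rev response element for Rev-dependent nuclear export of the genomic RNA, and the cPPT/CTS. A WPRE lies downstream of the payload to enhance transcript expression, followed by a nef-derived fragment and a truncated 3' LTR. An SV40 enhancer/early promoter is also annotated upstream of the CMV element.

The payload is a codon-optimized Vpr open reading frame from SIVsun, carrying an N-terminal 3xFLAG tag and driven by the spleen focus-forming virus (SFFV) LTR promoter. The automated annotation detects only a fragment of the FLAG tag and matches the vpr sequence by homology to an SIV mandrill entry, whereas the catalogue identifies it as SIVsun. A puromycin N-acetyltransferase gene sits downstream of vpr and allows selection of transduced cells. The feature table shows an unannotated gap of several hundred bases between the two coding sequences, and the record does not state what element drives PuroR expression. The associated publication concerns Vpx and Vpr proteins counteracting transcriptional repression of proviruses by the HUSH complex, so the construct serves to deliver a detectable, tagged SIVsun Vpr for such comparative functional studies.
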