Features (pLannotate 1.2.2; 21 found; start..end, strand, type, name):
     69..398     +  promoter       SV40 promoter: SV40 enhancer and early promoter
    410..789     +  enhancer       CMV enhancer: human cytomegalovirus immediate early enhancer
    790..989     +  promoter       CMV promoter: human cytomegalovirus (CMV) immediate early promoter
   1007..1187    +  LTR            5' LTR (truncated): truncated 5' long terminal repeat (LTR) from HIV-1
   1234..1359    +  misc_feature   HIV-1 Ψ: packaging signal of human immunodeficiency virus type 1
   1343..1681    +  CDS            HIV-1 gag (fragment): gag protein from human immunodeficiency virus 1; gag
   1856..2089    +  misc_feature   RRE: The Rev response element (RRE) of HIV-1 allows for Rev-dependent mRNA export from the nucleus to the cytoplasm.
   2210..2452    +  CDS            env (fragment): ENV_HV2ST - Experimental evidence at protein level: Swiss-Prot protein existence level 1. The gp120-gp41 heterodimer allows rapid transcytosis of the virus through CD4 negative cells such as simple epithelial monolayers of the intestinal, rectal and endocervical epithelial barriers. Both gp120 and gp41 specifically recognize glycosphingolipids galactosyl- ceramide (GalCer) or 3' sulfo-galactosyl-ceramide (GalS) present in the lipid rafts structures of epithelial cells. Binding to these alternative receptors allows the rapid transcytosis of the virus through the epithelial cells. This transcyto
   2465..2565    +  CDS            Rev (fragment): human immunodeficiency virus 1 (HIV-1) Rev protein; rev; enhances nuclear export of unspliced and incompletely spliced viral mRNAs
   2615..2732    +  misc_feature   cPPT/CTS: central polypurine tract and central termination sequence of HIV-1
   2869..3276    +  promoter       SFFV promoter: spleen focus-forming virus long terminal repeat (LTR) promoter
   3342..3364    +  CDS            FLAG (fragment): FLAG® epitope tag, followed by an enterokinase cleavage site
   3375..3701    +  CDS            vpr: VPR_SIVGB - Protein inferred from homology: Swiss-Prot protein existence level 3. Stimulates gene expression driven by the HIV-2 LTR. Prevents infected cells from undergoing mitosis and proliferating, by inducing arrest or delay in the G2 phase of the cell cycle. Cell cycle arrest creates a favorable environment for maximizing viral expression and production (By similarity). From Simian immunodeficiency virus (isolate GB1) (SIV-mnd) (Simian immunodeficiency virus mandrill).
   4232..4831    +  CDS            PuroR: puromycin N-acetyltransferase; pac from Streptomyces alboniger; confers resistance to puromycin
   4841..5429    +  misc_feature   WPRE: woodchuck hepatitis virus posttranscriptional regulatory element
   5440..5940    +  CDS            nef (fragment): NEF_HV1LA - Experimental evidence at protein level: Swiss-Prot protein existence level 1. Extracellular Nef protein targets CD4(+) T-lymphocytes for apoptosis by interacting with CXCR4 surface receptors. From Human immunodeficiency virus type 1 group M subtype B (isolate Lai) (HIV-1).
   5947..6127    +  LTR            5' LTR (truncated): truncated 5' long terminal repeat (LTR) from HIV-1
   6198..6786    -  rep_origin     ori: high-copy-number ColE1/pMB1/pBR322/pUC origin of replication
   6957..7817    -  CDS            AmpR: β-lactamase; bla; confers resistance to ampicillin, carbenicillin, and related antibiotics
   7818..7922    -  promoter       AmpR promoter: bla
   7981..8033    -  misc_feature   bom (fragment): basis of mobility region from pBR322
>Addgene plasmid #115832 | pscALPS-SIV-SUN-K08 vpr | addgene full sequence | sequence record 255813 | Addgene NGS Result
AATCTGCTTAGGGTTAGGCGTTTTGCGCTGCTTCGCGATGTACGGGCCAGATATACGCGCTGTGGAATGT
GTGTCAGTTAGGGTGTGGAAAGTCCCCAGGCTCCCCAGCAGGCAGAAGTATGCAAAGCATGCATCTCAAT
TAGTCAGCAACCAGGTGTGGAAAGTCCCCAGGCTCCCCAGCAGGCAGAAGTATGCAAAGCATGCATCTCA
ATTAGTCAGCAACCATAGTCCCGCCCCTAACTCCGCCCATCCCGCCCCTAACTCCGCCCAGTTCCGCCCA
TTCTCCGCCCCATGGCTGACTAATTTTTTTTATTTATGCAGAGGCCGAGGCCGCCTCTGCCTCTGAGCTA
TTCCAGAAGTAGTGAGGAGGCTTTTTTGGAGGCCTAGGCTTTTGCAAAAAGCTCGCGTTGACATTGATTA
TTGACTAGTTATTAATAGTAATCAATTACGGGGTCATTAGTTCATAGCCCATATATGGAGTTCCGCGTTA
CATAACTTACGGTAAATGGCCCGCCTGGCTGACCGCCCAACGACCCCCGCCCATTGACGTCAATAATGAC
GTATGTTCCCATAGTAACGCCAATAGGGACTTTCCATTGACGTCAATGGGTGGAGTATTTACGGTAAACT
GCCCACTTGGCAGTACATCAAGTGTATCATATGCCAAGTACGCCCCCTATTGACGTCAATGACGGTAAAT
GGCCCGCCTGGCATTATGCCCAGTACATGACCTTATGGGACTTTCCTACTTGGCAGTACATCTACGTATT
AGTCATCGCTATTACCATGGTGATGCGGTTTTGGCAGTACATCAATGGGCGTGGATAGCGGTTTGACTCA
CGGGGATTTCCAAGTCTCCACCCCATTGACGTCAATGGGAGTTTGTTTTGGCACCAAAATCAACGGGACT
TTCCAAAATGTCGTAACAACTCCGCCCCATTGACGCAAATGGGCGGTAGGCGTGTACGGTGGGAGGTCTA
TATAAGCAGCGCGTTTTGCCTGTACTGGGTCTCTCTGGTTAGACCAGATCTGAGCCTGGGAGCTCTCTGG
CTAACTAGGGAACCCACTGCTTAAGCCTCAATAAAGCTTGCCTTGAGTGCTTCAAGTAGTGTGTGCCCGT
CTGTTGTGTGACTCTGGTAACTAGAGATCCCTCAGACCCTTTTAGTCAGTGTGGAAAATCTCTAGCAGTG
GCGCCCGAACAGGGACTTGAAAGCGAAAGGGAAACCAGAGGAGCTCTCTCGACGCAGGACTCGGCTTGCT
GAAGCGCGCACGGCAAGAGGCGAGGGGCGGCGACTGGTGAGTACGCCAAAAATTTTGACTAGCGGAGGCT
AGAAGGAGAGAGATGGGTGCGAGAGCGTCAGTATTAAGCGGGGGAGAATTAGATCGCGATGGGAAAAAAT
TCGGTTAAGGCCAGGGGGAAAGAAAAAATATAAATTAAAACATATAGTATGGGCAAGCAGGGAGCTAGAA
CGATTCGCAGTTAATCCTGGCCTGTTAGAAACATCAGAAGGCTGTAGACAAATACTGGGACAGCTACAAC
CATCCCTTCAGACAGGATCAGAAGAACTTAGATCATTATATAATACAGTAGCAACCCTCTATTGTGTGCA
TCAAAGGATAGAGATAAAAGACACCAAGGAAGCTTTAGACAAGATAGAGGAAGAGCAAAACAAAAGTAAG
ACCACCGCACAGCAAGCGGCCGGCCGCTGATCTTCAGACCTGGAGGAGGAGATATGAGGGACAATTGGAG
AAGTGAATTATATAAATATAAAGTAGTAAAAATTGAACCATTAGGAGTAGCACCCACCAAGGCAAAGAGA
AGAGTGGTGCAGAGAGAAAAAAGAGCAGTGGGAATAGGAGCTTTGTTCCTTGGGTTCTTGGGAGCAGCAG
GAAGCACTATGGGCGCAGCGTCAATGACGCTGACGGTACAGGCCAGACAATTATTGTCTGGTATAGTGCA
GCAGCAGAACAATTTGCTGAGGGCTATTGAGGCGCAACAGCATCTGTTGCAACTCACAGTCTGGGGCATC
AAGCAGCTCCAGGCAAGAATCCTGGCTGTGGAAAGATACCTAAAGGATCAACAGCTCCTGGGGATTTGGG
GTTGCTCTGGAAAACTCATTTGCACCACTGCTGTGCCTTGGAATGCTAGTTGGAGTAATAAATCTCTGGA
ACAGATTTGGAATCACACGACCTGGATGGAGTGGGACAGAGAATTAACAATTACACAAGCTTAATACACT
CCTTAATTGAAGAATCGCAAAACCAGCAAGAAAAGAATGAACAAGAATTATTGGAATTAGATAAATGGGC
AAGTTTGTGGAATTGGTTTAACATAACAAATTGGCTGTGGTATATAAAATTATTCATAATGATAGTAGGA
GGCTTGGTAGGTTTAAGAATAGTTTTTGCTGTACTTTCTATAGTGAATAGAGTTAGGCAGGGATATTCAC
CATTATCGTTTCAGACCCACCTCCCAACCCCGAGGGGACCCGACAGGCCCGAAGGAATAGAAGAAGAAGG
TGGAGAGAGAGACAGAGACAGATCCATTCGATTAGTGAACGGATCGGCACTGCGTGCGCCAATTCTGCAG
ACAAATGGCAGTATTCATCCACAATTTTAAAAGAAAAGGGGGGATTGGGGGGTACAGTGCAGGGGAAAGA
ATAGTAGACATAATAGCAACAGACATACAAACTAAAGAATTACAAAAACAAATTACAAAAATTCAAAATT
TTCGGGTTTATTACAGGGACAGCAGAGATCCAGTTTGGTTAATTAACTGCAGCCCCGATAAAATAAAAGA
TTTTATTTAGTCTCCAGAAAAAGGGGGGAATGAAAGACCCCACCTGTAGGTTTGGCAAGCTAGCTGCAGT
AACGCCATTTTGCAAGGCATGGAAAAATACCAAACCAAGAATAGAGAAGTTCAGATCAAGGGCGGGTACA
TGAAAATAGCTAACGTTGGGCCAAACAGGATATCTGCGGTGAGCAGTTTCGGCCCCGGCCCGGGGCCAAG
AACAGATGGTCACCGCAGTTTCGGCCCCGGCCCGAGGCCAAGAACAGATGGTCCCCAGATATGGCCCAAC
CCTCAGCAGTTTCTTAAGACCCATCAGATGTTTCCAGGCTCCCCCAAGGACCTGAAATGACCCTGCGCCT
TATTTGAATTAACCAATCAGCCTGCTTCTCGCTTCTGTTCGCGCGCTTCTGCTTCCCGAGCTCTATAAAA
GAGCTCACAACCCCTCACTCGGCGCGCCAGTCCTCCGACAGACTGAGTCGCCCGGGGGTCTAGAGCCGCC
ATGGATTATAAAGATGACGATGACAAAGACTATAAAGACGATGACGACAAAGATTACAAGGACGACGACG
ACAAAGCGGCCGCTATGGCTAGTAGAAGAGAGGAACGGGAACGCCCGCCGGAAGACGAAGGTCCTCCTAG
GGAGCCATTCGGACAGTGGCTCGCTGACACATTGGAAGAGATACGAGATGAGGCGGAAAGACACTTTCCG
GCTGCAATAATAGCACAAGTTCTTCAGTATTGCGTGGATTCTACCGGAAGCGAAGAAGAGGGCTGCATGA
AAGCGATTACGCTCCTTAACCGGGCTTTGTTTATCCATTTGCCCCAATGTCCATCTTATATAAGAATAAG
GAGCGGATCTGGTAACGTCAACCCGAGGCCAGCGACTCGACCCAGGCCGGGGCAGGGGGACATCAGGAGG
GGGCTTCAAGAATAACCCGGGGAATTCTCGACCTTGACTGGCGGCGCGACCTTGAGGCCTGCGTTCGCCT
CAGTTGCCCCCTCTGTGCAATGGGGAGACGCGCCTCATCGCTTGACAACGGCCGAAGAGCCGCCGCGCTT
CCGTCTCCCGCGTGCGCGCGCCATGCTGCCCACCCCCGTTCCGCACTGACCCTCCCCCGTGCCCCGCGTC
CCGTACTGCCGCCCCGCCCCGAGTCCCATGCCGCAGCCACCGCGACGGAGCCCGCAGGCGGGAACCTGCC
TCCGCGCGTTAGCGCGCACGCGCGCCTCATGTGTCGTCCCCATCAGCGCCGGCTTCCGTCTATAGGCCAG
ATGCACTGTCACTCTGGCGAAGTCGCAGACCCGATTGGCCGGGACGGAGGCGCGAGACCGGGTTGCGGGC
GGGGCCGAACGTGGTATAAAAGGGGCGGGAGGCCAGGCTCGTGCCGTTTTGCAGACGCCACCGCCGAGGA
AAACCGTGTACTATTAGCCACGCGTGCCACCATGACCGAGTACAAGCCCACGGTGCGCCTCGCCACCCGC
GACGACGTCCCCCGGGCCGTACGCACCCTCGCCGCCGCGTTCGCCGACTACCCCGCCACGCGCCACACCG
TCGACCCGGACCGCCACATCGAGCGGGTCACCGAGCTGCAAGAACTCTTCCTCACGCGCGTCGGGCTCGA
CATCGGCAAGGTGTGGGTCGCGGACGACGGCGCCGCGGTGGCGGTCTGGACCACGCCGGAGAGCGTCGAA
GCGGGGGCGGTGTTCGCCGAGATCGGCCCGCGCATGGCCGAGTTGAGCGGTTCCCGGCTGGCCGCGCAGC
AACAGATGGAAGGCCTCCTGGCGCCGCACCGGCCCAAGGAGCCCGCGTGGTTCCTGGCCACCGTCGGCGT
CTCGCCCGACCACCAGGGCAAGGGTCTGGGCAGCGCCGTCGTGCTCCCCGGAGTGGAGGCGGCCGAGCGC
GCCGGGGTGCCCGCCTTCCTGGAGACCTCCGCGCCCCGCAACCTCCCCTTCTACGAGCGGCTCGGCTTCA
CCGTCACCGCCGACGTCGAGGTGCCCGAAGGACCGCGCACCTGGTGCATGACCCGCAAGCCCGGTGCCTG
AGCGATCGCTAATCAACCTCTGGATTACAAAATTTGTGAAAGATTGACTGGTATTCTTAACTATGTTGCT
CCTTTTACGCTATGTGGATACGCTGCTTTAATGCCTTTGTATCATGCTATTGCTTCCCGTATGGCTTTCA
TTTTCTCCTCCTTGTATAAATCCTGGTTGCTGTCTCTTTATGAGGAGTTGTGGCCCGTTGTCAGGCAACG
TGGCGTGGTGTGCACTGTGTTTGCTGACGCAACCCCCACTGGTTGGGGCATTGCCACCACCTGTCAGCTC
CTTTCCGGGACTTTCGCTTTCCCCCTCCCTATTGCCACGGCGGAACTCATCGCCGCCTGCCTTGCCCGCT
GCTGGACAGGGGCTCGGCTGTTGGGCACTGACAATTCCGTGGTGTTGTCGGGGAAGCTGACGTCCTTTCC
ATGGCTGCTCGCCTGTGTTGCCACCTGGATTCTGCGCGGGACGTCCTTCTGCTACGTCCCTTCGGCCCTC
AATCCAGCGGACCTTCCTTCCCGCGGCCTGCTGCCGGCTCTGCGGCCTCTTCCGCGTCTTCGCCTTCGCC
CTCAGACGAGTCGGATCTCCCTTTGGGCCGCCTCCCCGCTTAATCGCGTCGAGACCTAGAAAAACATGGA
GCAATCACAAGTAGCAATACAGCAGCTACCAATGCTGATTGTGCCTGGCTAGAAGCACAAGAGGAGGAGG
AGGTGGGTTTTCCAGTCACACCTCAGGTACCTTTAAGACCAATGACTTACAAGGCAGCTGTAGATCTTAG
CCACTTTTTAAAAGAAAAGGGGGGACTGGAAGGGCTAATTCACTCCCAACGAAGACAAGATATCCTTGAT
CTGTGGATCTACCACACACAAGGCTACTTCCCTGATTGGCAGAACTACACACCAGGGCCAGGGATCAGAT
ATCCACTGACCTTTGGATGGTGCTACAAGCTAGTACCAGTTGAGCAAGAGAAGGTAGAAGAAGCCAATGA
AGGAGAGAACACCCGCTTGTTACACCCTGTGAGCCTGCATGGGATGGATGACCCGGAGAGAGAAGTATTA
GAGTGGAGGTTTGACAGCCGCCTAGCATTTCATCACATGGCCCGAGAGCTGCATCCGGACTGTACTGGGT
CTCTCTGGTTAGACCAGATCTGAGCCTGGGAGCTCTCTGGCTAACTAGGGAACCCACTGCTTAAGCCTCA
ATAAAGCTTGCCTTGAGTGCTTCAAGTAGTGTGTGCCCGTCTGTTGTGTGACTCTGGTAACTAGAGATCC
CTCAGACCCTTTTAGTCAGTGTGGAAAATCTCTAGCAGGGCCCGTTTCATGTGAGCAAAAGGCCAGCAAA
AGGCCAGGAACCGTAAAAAGGCCGCGTTGCTGGCGTTTTTCCATAGGCTCCGCCCCCCTGACGAGCATCA
CAAAAATCGACGCTCAAGTCAGAGGTGGCGAAACCCGACAGGACTATAAAGATACCAGGCGTTTCCCCCT
GGAAGCTCCCTCGTGCGCTCTCCTGTTCCGACCCTGCCGCTTACCGGATACCTGTCCGCCTTTCTCCCTT
CGGGAAGCGTGGCGCTTTCTCATAGCTCACGCTGTAGGTATCTCAGTTCGGTGTAGGTCGTTCGCTCCAA
GCTGGGCTGTGTGCACGAACCCCCCGTTCAGCCCGACCGCTGCGCCTTATCCGGTAACTATCGTCTTGAG
TCCAACCCGGTAAGACACGACTTATCGCCACTGGCAGCAGCCACTGGTAACAGGATTAGCAGAGCGAGGT
ATGTAGGCGGTGCTACAGAGTTCTTGAAGTGGTGGCCTAACTACGGCTACACTAGAAGAACAGTATTTGG
TATCTGCGCTCTGCTGAAGCCAGTTACCTTCGGAAAAAGAGTTGGTAGCTCTTGATCCGGCAAACAAACC
ACCGCTGGTAGCGGTGGTTTTTTTGTTTGCAAGCAGCAGATTACGCGCAGAAAAAAAGGATCTCAAGAAG
ATCCTTTGATCTTTTCTACGGGGTCTGACGCTCAGTGGAACGAAAACTCACGTTAAGGGATTTTGGTCAT
GAGATTATCAAAAAGGATCTTCACCTAGATCCTTTTAAATTAAAAATGAAGTTTTAAATCAATCTAAAGT
ATATATGAGTAAACTTGGTCTGACAGTTACCAATGCTTAATCAGTGAGGCACCTATCTCAGCGATCTGTC
TATTTCGTTCATCCATAGTTGCCTGACTCCCCGTCGTGTAGATAACTACGATACGGGAGGGCTTACCATC
TGGCCCCAGTGCTGCAATGATACCGCGAGACCCACGCTCACCGGCTCCAGATTTATCAGCAATAAACCAG
CCAGCCGGAAGGGCCGAGCGCAGAAGTGGTCCTGCAACTTTATCCGCCTCCATCCAGTCTATTAATTGTT
GCCGGGAAGCTAGAGTAAGTAGTTCGCCAGTTAATAGTTTGCGCAACGTTGTTGCCATTGCTACAGGCAT
CGTGGTGTCACGCTCGTCGTTTGGTATGGCTTCATTCAGCTCCGGTTCCCAACGATCAAGGCGAGTTACA
TGATCCCCCATGTTGTGCAAAAAAGCGGTTAGCTCCTTCGGTCCTCCGATCGTTGTCAGAAGTAAGTTGG
CCGCAGTGTTATCACTCATGGTTATGGCAGCACTGCATAATTCTCTTACTGTCATGCCATCCGTAAGATG
CTTTTCTGTGACTGGTGAGTACTCAACCAAGTCATTCTGAGAATAGTGTATGCGGCGACCGAGTTGCTCT
TGCCCGGCGTCAATACGGGATAATACCGCGCCACATAGCAGAACTTTAAAAGTGCTCATCATTGGAAAAC
GTTCTTCGGGGCGAAAACTCTCAAGGATCTTACCGCTGTTGAGATCCAGTTCGATGTAACCCACTCGTGC
ACCCAACTGATCTTCAGCATCTTTTACTTTCACCAGCGTTTCTGGGTGAGCAAAAACAGGAAGGCAAAAT
GCCGCAAAAAAGGGAATAAGGGCGACACGGAAATGTTGAATACTCATACTCTTCCTTTTTCAATATTATT
GAAGCATTTATCAGGGTTATTGTCTCATGAGCGGATACATATTTGAATGTATTTAGAAAAATAAACAAAT
AGGGGTTCCGCGCACATTTCCCCGAAAAGTGCCACCTGACGTCGACGGATCGGGAGATCTCCCGATCCCC
TATGGTGCACTCTCAGTACAATCTGCTCTGATGCCGCATAGTTAAGCCAGTATCTGCTCCCTGCTTGTGT
GTTGGAGGTCGCTGAGTAGTGCGCGAGCAAAATTTAAGCTACAACAAGGCAAGGCTTGACCGACAATTGC
ATGAAG
