>Addgene plasmid #115832 | pscALPS-SIV-SUN-K08 vpr | depositor partial sequence | sequence record 218781 | SIV SUN K08 Vpr
TCTAGAGCCGCCATGGATTATAAAGATGACGATGACAAAGACTATAAAGACGATGACGACAAAGATTACA
AGGACGACGACGACAAAGCGGCCGCTATGGCTAGTAGAAGAGAGGAACGGGAACGCCCGCCGGAAGACGA
AGGTCCTCCTAGGGAGCCATTCGGACAGTGGCTCGCTGACACATTGGAAGAGATACGAGATGAGGCGGAA
AGACACTTTCCGGCTGCAATAATAGCACAAGTTCTTCAGTATTGCGTGGATTCTACCGGAAGCGAAGAAG
AGGGCTGCATGAAAGCGATTACGCTCCTTAACCGGGCTTTGTTTATCCATTTGCCCCAATGTCCATCTTA
TATAAGAATAAGGAGCGGATCTGGTAACGTCAACCCGAGGCCAGCGACTCGACCCAGGCCGGGGCAGGGG
GACATCAGGAGGGGGCTTCAAGAATAACCCGGGGAATTC
